Addgene plasmid #85115: pF714-pET28a-Hs-FL-METTL20-NHis wt
Purpose: expression of recombinant human full-length METTL20 wt with N-terminal 6xHis-tag
Depositing lab: Pal Falnes. Depositing organization: University of Oslo. Publication: Human METTL20 is a mitochondrial lysine methyltransferase that targets the beta subunit of electron transfer flavoprotein (ETFbeta) and modulates its activity. Malecki J, Ho AY, Moen A, Dahl HA, Falnes PO. J Biol Chem. 2015 Jan 2;290(1):423-34. doi: 10.1074/jbc.M114.614115. Epub 2014 Nov 21. PubMed 25416781.
Backbone
  Vector backbone: pET28a
  Vector type: Bacterial Expression
Growth in bacteria
  Bacterial resistance: Kanamycin, 50 μg/mL
  Growth temperature: 37°C
  Growth strain: DH5alpha
  Copy number: Low Copy
Gene/Insert
  Gene/Insert name: human full-length METTL20
  Species: H. sapiens (human)
  Insert size (bp): 789
  Entrez Gene: METTL20 (a.k.a. C12orf72, MGC50559)
  Promoter: T7
  Tag / fusion protein: 6xHis (N terminal on backbone)
  Cloning method: Restriction Enzyme; 5′ cloning site NdeI (not destroyed); 3′ cloning site NotI (not destroyed)
  Sequencing primers: 5′ ATGCGTCCGGCGTAGAGG; 3′ TAGAGGCCCCAAGGGGTTATGCTAG
Terms and licenses: Academic/Nonprofit Terms; Industry Terms: Not Available to Industry
Depositor comments: Homo sapiens wt METTL20, full-length, cloned into NdeI-NotI sites of pET28a, contains a N-terminal His-tag
How to cite: pF714-pET28a-Hs-FL-METTL20-NHis wt was a gift from Pal Falnes (Addgene plasmid # 85115 ; http://n2t.net/addgene:85115 ; RRID:Addgene_85115)
