[The description below was written by a language model from this plasmid's Addgene catalogue record.]
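Description:
pF714-pET28a-Hs-FL-METTL20-NHis wt is a bacterial expression plasmid built on the pET28a backbone for producing recombinant human METTL20 in E. coli. It carries kanamycin resistance for selection and is recorded as a low-copy plasmid. DH5alpha is listed as the propagation strain, which serves for maintaining the DNA rather than for protein production. No feature table accompanies the record, so the other backbone elements are not itemised here.

The insert is the full-length, wild-type human METTL20 coding sequence (789 bp; also known as C12orf72), cloned by restriction digestion between the NdeI and NotI sites, both of which remain intact. Expression is driven by the T7 promoter, so transcription depends on a host that supplies T7 RNA polymerase, as is standard for pET-series vectors. Placing the gene at the NdeI site puts it in frame with the backbone-encoded N-terminal 6xHis tag, which allows the protein to be purified by immobilised metal affinity chromatography.

The stated purpose is expression of recombinant full-length wild-type METTL20 with an N-terminal His-tag. The associated publication characterises METTL20 as a mitochondrial lysine methyltransferase that targets the beta subunit of electron transfer flavoprotein (ETFβ) and modulates its activity. This suggests that the purified protein is suited to in vitro methyltransferase and substrate studies. The "wt" designation implies it can serve as the wild-type reference in such work, although the record does not describe any related mutant constructs.
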