>Addgene plasmid #85115 | pF714-pET28a-Hs-FL-METTL20-NHis wt | addgene partial sequence | sequence record 165880 | T7 5'-TAATACGACTCACTATAGGG-3'
CTAGAAATAATTTTGTTTAACTTTAAGAAGGAGATATACCATGGGCAGCAGCCATCATCATCATCATCAC
AGCAGCGGCCTGGTGCCGCGCGGCAGCCATATGGCTTTGAGTCTAGGTTGGAAAGCACACAGGAACCACT
GTGGTCTCCTCTTGCAGGCTCTGCGAAGCAGTGGTCTTCTCTTGTTTCCCTGTGGCCAGTGTCCCTGGAG
AGGAGCTGGAAGCTTTTTGGACCCTGAGATAAAGGCTTTCCTGGAGGAGAACACTGAAGTCACCAGCAGT
GGTAGCCTCACCCCTGAAATCCAGTTGCGGCTTTTGACCCCCAGATGCAAATTCTGGTGGGAGAGAGCTG
ACCTGTGGCCCCACAGTGATCCTTACTGGGCAATCTACTGGCCAGGAGGCCAAGCCCTGTCTAGGTATCT
TTTGGATAATCCTGATGTTGTCAGAGGAAAATCTGTATTAGATCTTGGGAGTGGATGTGGAGCTACAGCT
ATTGCTGCTAAGATGAGTGGGGCATCAAGGATCTTGGCCAATGACATAGACCCTATTGCAGGAATGGCTA
TTACACTAAATTGTGAATTGAACAGACTGAATCCTTTTCCTATTTTAATCCAAAACATTTTGAATTTGGA
ACAAGATAAGTGGGACCTTGTTGTTCTTGGCGATATGTTTTATGATGAAGACCTTGCAGATAGTCTTCAT
CAGTGGCTGAAGAAGTGCTTCTGGACCTATAGAACTCGAGTACTGATTGGTGACCCTGGGCGGCCCCAGT
TCAGTGGACACAGCATTCAGCATCACCTGCACAAAGTGGTAGAATATTCACTTTTGGAGTCTACTAGGCA
GGAAAACAGTGGACTGACAACAAGCACAGTGTGGGGTTTTCAGCCTTGAGCGGCCGCACTCGAGCACCAC
CACCACCAC
