>Addgene plasmid #85115 | pF714-pET28a-Hs-FL-METTL20-NHis wt | addgene partial sequence | sequence record 165881 | T7term 5'-GCTAGTTATTGCTCAGCGG-3'
CTTTCGGGCTTTGTTAGCAGCCGGATCTCAGTGGTGGTGGTGGTGGTGCTCGAGTGCGGCCGCTCAAGGC
TGAAAACCCCACACTGTGCTTGTTGTCAGTCCACTGTTTTCCTGCCTAGTAGACTCCAAAAGTGAATATT
CTACCACTTTGTGCAGGTGATGCTGAATGCTGTGTCCACTGAACTGGGGCCGCCCAGGGTCACCAATCAG
TACTCGAGTTCTATAGGTCCAGAAGCACTTCTTCAGCCACTGATGAAGACTATCTGCAAGGTCTTCATCA
TAAAACATATCGCCAAGAACAACAAGGTCCCACTTATCTTGTTCCAAATTCAAAATGTTTTGGATTAAAA
TAGGAAAAGGATTCAGTCTGTTCAATTCACAATTTAGTGTAATAGCCATTCCTGCAATAGGGTCTATGTC
ATTGGCCAAGATCCTTGATGCCCCACTCATCTTAGCAGCAATAGCTGTAGCTCCACATCCACTCCCAAGA
TCTAATACAGATTTTCCTCTGACAACATCAGGATTATCCAAAAGATACCTAGACAGGGCTTGGCCTCCTG
GCCAGTAGATTGCCCAGTAAGGATCACTGTGGGGCCACAGGTCAGCTCTCTCCCACCAGAATTTGCATCT
GGGGGTCAAAAGCCGCAACTGGATTTCAGGGGTGAGGCTACCACTGCTGGTGACTTCAGTGTTCTCCTCC
AGGAAAGCCTTTATCTCAGGGTCCAAAAAGCTTCCAGCTCCTCTCCAGGGACACTGGCCACAGGGAAACA
AGAGAAGACCACTGCTTCGCAGAGCCTGCAAGAGGAGACCACAGTGGTTCCTGTGTGCTTTCCAACCTAG
ACTCAAAGCCATATGGCTGCCGCGCGGCACCAGGCCGCTGCTGTGATGATGATGATGATGGCTGCTGCCC
ATGGTATATCTCCTTCTTAA
